Addgene plasmid #228308: pMT1346
Purpose: 2,4-Diacetylphloroglucinol (DAPG)-regulatable EGFP expression
Depositing lab: Jun Ishii. Depositing organization: Kobe University. Publication: Designing strong inducible synthetic promoters in yeasts. Tominaga M, Shima Y, Nozaki K, Ito Y, Someda M, Shoya Y, Hashii N, Obata C, Matsumoto-Kitano M, Suematsu K, Matsukawa T, Hosoya K, Hashiba N, Kondo A, Ishii J. Nat Commun. 2024 Dec 19;15(1):10653. doi: 10.1038/s41467-024-54865-z. PubMed 39702268.
Backbone
  Vector backbone: pUC19
  Vector type: Yeast Expression, Synthetic Biology
  Selectable markers: Hygromycin
Growth in bacteria
  Bacterial resistance: Ampicillin, 100 μg/mL
  Growth temperature: 37°C
  Growth strain: DH5alpha
  Copy number: High Copy
Gene/Insert
  Gene/Insert name: EGFP
  Species: Synthetic; Aequorea victoria
  Promoter: 2,4-Diacetylphloroglucinol-regulatable synthetic promoter (KpPhl1.12)
  Cloning method: Ligation Independent Cloning
Terms and licenses: Academic/Nonprofit Terms; Industry Terms: Not Available to Industry
How to cite: pMT1346 was a gift from Jun Ishii (Addgene plasmid # 228308 ; http://n2t.net/addgene:228308 ; RRID:Addgene_228308)
