[The description below was written by a language model from this plasmid's Addgene catalogue record and pLannotate feature annotations shown in this document.]
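Description:
pMT1346 is a 7.1 kb yeast expression and synthetic biology plasmid built on the pUC19 backbone. It carries an EGFP reporter whose expression is regulated by 2,4-diacetylphloroglucinol (DAPG). In E. coli it replicates from the high-copy ColE1/pUC origin and is selected with ampicillin through the bla gene. Remnants of the pUC lac region (CAP site, lac promoter and operator, lacZα and MCS fragments) flank the inserted cassettes. No yeast replication origin is annotated, so the plasmid would presumably be maintained by chromosomal integration, although the record does not say this.

EGFP is driven by KpPhl1.12, a synthetic DAPG-regulatable promoter. The feature table does not annotate this promoter, but it probably lies in the unannotated stretch just upstream of the EGFP coding sequence. Transcription ends at the Komagataella phaffii (Pichia pastoris) AOX1 terminator. The "Kp" prefix and this terminator suggest K. phaffii as the intended host, which the catalogue fields do not name. No DAPG-responsive regulator (for example a PhlF-type protein) is annotated, so that component may be supplied from another construct or from the host strain.

Yeast selection relies on a hygromycin resistance cassette in which hph sits between a TEF1 promoter fragment and a CYC1 terminator fragment. A full-length ARG4 (argininosuccinate lyase) gene matching the Saccharomyces cerevisiae protein is also present, with a short fragment of neighbouring sequence. It could act as an arginine auxotrophic marker or as a homology region, but its role is not recorded. The associated work concerns the design of strong inducible synthetic promoters in yeasts, and this plasmid serves there as a fluorescent readout of the promoter's strength and DAPG responsiveness.
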