Features (pLannotate 1.2.2; 21 found; start..end, strand, type, name):
     96..200     +  promoter       AmpR promoter: bla
    201..1061    +  CDS            AmpR: β-lactamase; bla; confers resistance to ampicillin, carbenicillin, and related antibiotics
   1232..1820    +  rep_origin     ori: high-copy-number ColE1/pMB1/pBR322/pUC origin of replication
   2003..2095    +  CDS            lacI (fragment): lac repressor; lacI; The lac repressor binds to the lac operator to inhibit transcription in E. coli. This inhibition can be relieved by adding lactose or isopropyl-β-D-thiogalactopyranoside (IPTG).
   2108..2129    +  protein_bind   CAP binding site: CAP binding activates transcription in the presence of cAMP. E. coli catabolite activator protein
   2144..2174    +  promoter       lac promoter: promoter for the E. coli lac operon
   2182..2198    +  protein_bind   lac operator: The lac repressor binds to the lac operator to inhibit transcription in E. coli. This inhibition can be relieved by adding lactose or isopropyl-β-D-thiogalactopyranoside (IPTG). lac repressor encoded by lacI
   2243..2311    +  CDS            DED81 (fragment): SYNC_SACPA - Protein inferred from homology: Swiss-Prot protein existence level 3. From Saccharomyces paradoxus (Yeast) (Saccharomyces douglasii).
   2503..3867    +  CDS            ARG4: ARLY_YEAST - Experimental evidence at protein level: Swiss-Prot protein existence level 1. From Saccharomyces cerevisiae (strain ATCC 204508 / S288c) (Baker's yeast).
   3877..3900    -  misc_feature   MCS (fragment): pUC18/19 multiple cloning site
   4069..4785    +  CDS            EGFP: EGFP is a basic (constitutively fluorescent) green fluorescent protein published in 1996, derived from Aequorea victoria. It is reported to be a rapidly-maturing weak dimer with moderate acid sensitivity.
   4794..4859    +  CDS            AOX1 (fragment): ALOX1_KOMPC - Experimental evidence at protein level: Swiss-Prot protein existence level 1. Major isoform of alcohol oxidase, which catalyzes the oxidation of methanol to formaldehyde and hydrogen peroxide, the first step in the methanol utilization pathway of methylotrophic yeasts. From Komagataella phaffii (strain ATCC 76273 / CBS 7435 / CECT 11047 / NRRL Y-11430 / Wegner 21-1) (Yeast) (Pichia pastoris).
   4863..5109    +  terminator     AOX1 terminator: Pichia pastoris AOX1; transcription terminator for AOX1
   5130..5155    -  misc_feature   MCS (fragment): pUC18/19 multiple cloning site
   5154..5492    +  promoter       TEF1 promoter (fragment): S. cerevisiae TEF1; promoter for EF-1α
   5506..6528    +  CDS            hph: KHYB_ECOLX - Experimental evidence at protein level: Swiss-Prot protein existence level 1. The aminoglycoside phosphotransferases achieve inactivation of their antibiotic substrates by phosphorylation. Only phosphorylates hygromycin and closely related compounds such as demethyl analogs and destomycin. From Escherichia coli.
   6543..6656    +  terminator     CYC1 terminator (fragment): S. cerevisiae CYC1; transcription terminator for CYC1
   6659..6716    -  CDS            lacI (fragment): lac repressor; lacI; The lac repressor binds to the lac operator to inhibit transcription in E. coli. This inhibition can be relieved by adding lactose or isopropyl-β-D-thiogalactopyranoside (IPTG).
   6734..6891    +  CDS            lacZα (fragment): LacZα fragment of β-galactosidase; lacZ fragment
   6897..6996    -  misc_feature   bom (fragment): basis of mobility region from pBR322
   7098..1       -  CDS            rop (fragment) (across the origin): Rop protein, which maintains plasmids at low copy number; rop
>Addgene plasmid #228308 | pMT1346 | addgene full sequence | sequence record 458299 | Addgene NGS Result
GACGAAAGGGCCTCGTGATACGCCTATTTTTATAGGTTAATGTCATGATAATAATGGTTTCTTAGACGTC
AGGTGGCACTTTTCGGGGAAATGTGCGCGGAACCCCTATTTGTTTATTTTTCTAAATACATTCAAATATG
TATCCGCTCATGAGACAATAACCCTGATAAATGCTTCAATAATATTGAAAAAGGAAGAGTATGAGTATTC
AACATTTCCGTGTCGCCCTTATTCCCTTTTTTGCGGCATTTTGCCTTCCTGTTTTTGCTCACCCAGAAAC
GCTGGTGAAAGTAAAAGATGCTGAAGATCAGTTGGGTGCACGAGTGGGTTACATCGAACTGGATCTCAAC
AGCGGTAAGATCCTTGAGAGTTTTCGCCCCGAAGAACGTTTTCCAATGATGAGCACTTTTAAAGTTCTGC
TATGTGGCGCGGTATTATCCCGTATTGACGCCGGGCAAGAGCAACTCGGTCGCCGCATACACTATTCTCA
GAATGACTTGGTTGAGTACTCACCAGTCACAGAAAAGCATCTTACGGATGGCATGACAGTAAGAGAATTA
TGCAGTGCTGCCATAACCATGAGTGATAACACTGCGGCCAACTTACTTCTGACAACGATCGGAGGACCGA
AGGAGCTAACCGCTTTTTTGCACAACATGGGGGATCATGTAACTCGCCTTGATCGTTGGGAACCGGAGCT
GAATGAAGCCATACCAAACGACGAGCGTGACACCACGATGCCTGTAGCAATGGCAACAACGTTGCGCAAA
CTATTAACTGGCGAACTACTTACTCTAGCTTCCCGGCAACAATTAATAGACTGGATGGAGGCGGATAAAG
TTGCAGGACCACTTCTGCGCTCGGCCCTTCCGGCTGGCTGGTTTATTGCTGATAAATCTGGAGCCGGTGA
GCGTGGGTCTCGCGGTATCATTGCAGCACTGGGGCCAGATGGTAAGCCCTCCCGTATCGTAGTTATCTAC
ACGACGGGGAGTCAGGCAACTATGGATGAACGAAATAGACAGATCGCTGAGATAGGTGCCTCACTGATTA
AGCATTGGTAACTGTCAGACCAAGTTTACTCATATATACTTTAGATTGATTTAAAACTTCATTTTTAATT
TAAAAGGATCTAGGTGAAGATCCTTTTTGATAATCTCATGACCAAAATCCCTTAACGTGAGTTTTCGTTC
CACTGAGCGTCAGACCCCGTAGAAAAGATCAAAGGATCTTCTTGAGATCCTTTTTTTCTGCGCGTAATCT
GCTGCTTGCAAACAAAAAAACCACCGCTACCAGCGGTGGTTTGTTTGCCGGATCAAGAGCTACCAACTCT
TTTTCCGAAGGTAACTGGCTTCAGCAGAGCGCAGATACCAAATACTGTTCTTCTAGTGTAGCCGTAGTTA
GGCCACCACTTCAAGAACTCTGTAGCACCGCCTACATACCTCGCTCTGCTAATCCTGTTACCAGTGGCTG
CTGCCAGTGGCGATAAGTCGTGTCTTACCGGGTTGGACTCAAGACGATAGTTACCGGATAAGGCGCAGCG
GTCGGGCTGAACGGGGGGTTCGTGCACACAGCCCAGCTTGGAGCGAACGACCTACACCGAACTGAGATAC
CTACAGCGTGAGCTATGAGAAAGCGCCACGCTTCCCGAAGGGAGAAAGGCGGACAGGTATCCGGTAAGCG
GCAGGGTCGGAACAGGAGAGCGCACGAGGGAGCTTCCAGGGGGAAACGCCTGGTATCTTTATAGTCCTGT
CGGGTTTCGCCACCTCTGACTTGAGCGTCGATTTTTGTGATGCTCGTCAGGGGGGCGGAGCCTATGGAAA
AACGCCAGCAACGCGGCCTTTTTACGGTTCCTGGCCTTTTGCTGGCCTTTTGCTCACATGTTCTTTCCTG
CGTTATCCCCTGATTCTGTGGATAACCGTATTACCGCCTTTGAGTGAGCTGATACCGCTCGCCGCAGCCG
AACGACCGAGCGCAGCGAGTCAGTGAGCGAGGAAGCGGAAGAGCGCCCAATACGCAAACCGCCTCTCCCC
GCGCGTTGGCCGATTCATTAATGCAGCTGGCACGACAGGTTTCCCGACTGGAAAGCGGGCAGTGAGCGCA
ACGCAATTAATGTGAGTTAGCTCACTCATTAGGCACCCCAGGCTTTACACTTTATGCTTCCGGCTCGTAT
GTTGTGTGGAATTGTGAGCGGATAACAATTTCACACAGGAAACAGCTATGACCATGATTACGCCGCTAGC
CATGGTTGTGCGACAGATTCACTGTGAAAGACTGTTCATTATACCCACGTTTCACTGGGAGATGTAAGCC
TTAGGTGTTTTACCCTGATTAGATAATACAATAACCAACAGAAATACGAGAATCTAAACTAATTTCGATG
ATTCATTTTTCTTTTTACCGCGCTGCCTCTTTTGGCAATTCTTTCACCTATATTCTACCTTCTCTTTCCT
TTTGTTCTAAACTTATTACCAGCTATCTATGTCGAATCAAGAAGAAGGACTTAAACTGTGGGGTGGCAGG
TTTACTGGGGCTACTGACCCCTTGATGGATTTGTATAACGCTTCCTTACCTTACGACAAGAAAATGTACA
AGGTGGATTTAGAAGGAACAAAAGTTTACACTGAGGGCCTGGAGAAAATTAATTTGCTAACTAAAGACGA
ACTAAGTGAGATTCATCGTGGTCTCAAATTGATTGAAGCAGAGTGGGCAGAAGGGAAGTTTGTTGAGAAG
CCAGGGGATGAGGATATTCACACTGCTAATGAACGTCGCTTGGGTGAGTTGATTGGTCGTGGAATCTCTG
GTAAGGTTCATACCGGAAGGTCTAGAAATGATCAAGTTGCCACTGATATGCGGTTGTATGTCAGAGACAA
TCTAACTCAGTTGGCTGACTATCTGAAGCAGTTCATTCAAGTAATCATCAAGAGAGCTGAACAGGAAATA
GACGTCTTGATGCCCGGTTATACTCACTTGCAAAGAGCTCAACCAATCAGATGGTCTCACTGGTTGAGCA
TGTATGCTACCTATTTCACTGAAGATTATGAGAGACTGAATCAAATCGTTAAAAGGTTGAACAAATCCCC
ATTGGGAGCTGGAGCTTTGGCTGGTCATCCTTATGGAATTGATCGTGAATACATTGCTGAGAGATTAGGG
TTTGATTCTGTTATTGGTAATTCTTTGGCCGCTGTTTCAGACAGAGATTTTGTAGTCGAAACCATGTTCT
GGTCTTCGTTGTTTATGAATCATATTTCTCGATTCTCAGAAGATTTGATCATTTACTCCACTGGAGAGTT
TGGATTTATCAAGTTGGCAGATGCTTATTCTACTGGATCTTCTCTGATGCCTCAAAAAAAAAACCCAGAC
TCTTTGGAGTTATTGAGGGGTAAATCTGGTAGATGTTTTGGGGCCTTGGCTGGTTTCCTCATGTCTATTA
AGTCCATTCCGTCAACCTATAACAAAGATATGCAAGAGGATAAGGAGCCTTTATTTGATACTCTAATCAC
TGTAGAGCACTCGATTTTGATAGCATCCGGTGTAGTTTCTACCTTGAACATTGATGCCGAACGAATGAAG
AATGCTCTAACTATGGATATGCTGGCTACAGATCTTGCCGACTATTTAGTTAGAAGGGGAGTTCCATTCA
GAGAAACTCACCACATTTCTGGTGAATGTGTCAGACAAGCCGAGGAGTTGAACCTTTCTGGTATTGATCA
GTTGTCCCTCGAACAATTGAAATCCATTGACTCCCGTTTTGAGGCTGATGTGGCTTCAACGTTTGACTTT
GAAGCCAGTGTTGAAAAAAGAACTGCCACCGGAGGAACTTCTAAGACTGCTGTTTTAAAGCAATTGGATG
CACTGAATGAAAAGCTAGAGTCTTGACTGCAGGTCGACTCTAGAGGATCCATGATACGAAACGTACCGTA
TCGTTAAGGTCAAAAAAGAACTAAAGCAGGATGCCTGATATATAAATCCCAGATGATCTGCTTTTGAAAC
TATTTTCAGTATCTTGATTCGTTTACTTACAAACAACTATTGTTGATTTTATCTGGAGAATAATCGAACA
AAACTAGTATGGTTTCTAAGGGTGAAGAGTTGTTCACTGGTGTTGTTCCAATCTTGGTTGAGTTGGACGG
TGACGTTAACGGACACAAGTTCTCTGTTTCTGGTGAAGGTGAGGGTGACGCTACTTACGGAAAGTTGACT
TTGAAGTTCATCTGTACTACTGGTAAGTTGCCAGTTCCATGGCCAACTTTGGTTACTACTTTGACTTACG
GTGTTCAGTGTTTCTCCAGATACCCAGACCACATGAAGCAGCACGATTTCTTCAAGTCTGCTATGCCAGA
GGGTTACGTTCAAGAGAGAACTATCTTCTTCAAGGACGACGGTAACTACAAGACTAGAGCTGAGGTTAAG
TTCGAGGGTGACACATTGGTTAACAGAATCGAGTTGAAGGGTATCGACTTCAAAGAGGACGGAAACATCT
TGGGTCACAAGTTGGAGTACAACTACAACTCCCACAACGTTTACATCATGGCTGACAAGCAGAAGAACGG
TATCAAGGTTAACTTCAAGATCAGACACAACATCGAGGACGGTTCCGTTCAATTGGCTGACCACTACCAA
CAGAACACTCCAATTGGTGACGGTCCAGTTTTGTTGCCAGACAACCACTACTTGTCCACTCAATCCGCTT
TGTCCAAGGACCCAAACGAGAAGAGAGATCACATGGTTTTGTTGGAGTTCGTTACTGCTGCTGGTATCAC
TTTGGGTATGGACGAGTTGTACAAGTAACTCGAGCCTTAGACATGACTGTTCCTCAGTTCAAGTTGGGCA
CTTACGAGAAGACCGGTCTTGCTAGATTCTAATCAAGAGGATGTCAGAATGCCATTTGCCTGAGAGATGC
AGGCTTCATTTTTGATACTTTTTTATTTGTAACCTATATAGTATAGGATTTTTTTTGTCATTTTGTTTCT
TCTCGTACGAGCTTGCTCCTGATCAGCCTATCTCGCAGCTGATGAATATCTTGTGGTAGGGGTTTGGGAA
AATCATTCGAGTTTGATGTTTTTCTTGGTATTTCCCACTCCTCTTCAGAGTACAGAAGATTAAGTGAGAC
GTTCGTTTGTGCAAGCTTAGATCCCCGGGTACCGAGCTCGAATTCGCCGTACCACTTCAAAACACCCAAG
CACAGCATACTAAATTTCCCCTCTTTCTTCCTCTAGGGTGTCGTTAATTACCCGTACTAAAGGTTTGGAA
AAGAAAAAAGAGACCGCCTCGTTTCTTTTTCTTCGTCGAAAAAGGCAATAAAAATTTTTATCACGTTTCT
TTTTCTTGAAAATTTTTTTTTTTGATTTTTTTCTCTTTCGATGACCTCCCATTGATATTTAAGTTAATAA
ACGGTCTTCAATTTCTCAAGTTTCAGTTTCATTTTTCTTGTTCTATTACAACTTTTTTTACTTCTTGCTC
ATTAGAAAGAAAGCATAGCAATCTAATCTAAGTTTTAATTACAAAATGAAGAAGCCAGAGTTGACTGCTA
CTTCCGTTGAGAAGTTCTTGATCGAGAAGTTCGACTCCGTTTCCGACTTGATGCAATTGTCTGAAGGTGA
AGAGTCCAGAGCTTTCTCCTTTGACGTTGGTGGTAGAGGTTACGTTTTGAGAGTTAATTCCTGTGCTGAC
GGTTTCTACAAGGACAGATACGTTTACAGACACTTCGCTTCCGCTGCTTTGCCAATTCCAGAGGTTTTGG
ACATTGGTGAGTTCTCCGAGTCCTTGACTTACTGTATCTCCAGAAGAGCTCAGGGAGTTACATTGCAAGA
CTTGCCAGAAACTGAGTTGCCAGCTGTTTTGCAACCAGTTGCTGAAGCTATGGACGCTATTGCTGCTGCT
GACTTGTCTCAAACTTCTGGTTTTGGTCCATTCGGTCCACAGGGTATTGGTCAGTACACTACTTGGAGAG
ACTTCATCTGTGCTATCGCTGACCCACATGTTTACCACTGGCAAACTGTTATGGACGATACTGTTTCCGC
TTCCGTTGCTCAGGCTTTGGACGAATTGATGTTGTGGGCTGAAGATTGTCCTGAGGTTAGACATTTGGTT
CACGCTGACTTCGGTTCCAACAACGTTTTGACTGACAACGGTAGAATCACTGCTGTTATCGACTGGTCCG
AAGCTATGTTCGGTGACTCTCAATACGAGGTTGCTAACATCTTCTTTTGGAGACCATGGTTGGCTTGTAT
GGAACAGCAGACTAGATACTTCGAGAGAAGACACCCAGAATTGGCTGGTTCCCCAAGATTGAGAGCTTAC
ATGTTGAGAATCGGTTTGGACCAGTTGTACCAGTCCTTGGTTGATGGTAACTTCGATGATGCTGCTTGGG
CTCAAGGTAGATGTGACGCTATCGTTAGATCCGGTGCTGGTACTGTTGGTAGAACTCAGATTGCTAGAAG
ATCCGCTGCTGTTTGGACTGACGGTTGTGTTGAAGTTTTGGCTGACTCCGGTAACAGAAGACCATCCACT
AGACCAAGAGCTAAAGAGGTTGGTAGAGTTTAAGTATTAAGAACGTTATTTATATTTCAAATTTTTCTTT
TTTTTCTCTACAGACGCTGTACGCATGTAACATTATACTGAAAACCTTGCTTGAGAAGGTTTTGGGACGC
TCGAAGATCCAGCTGCATTAATGAATCGGCCAACGCGCGGGGAGAGGCGGTTTGCGTATTGGGCGCTCTT
CCGCTTCCTCGGAATTCACTGGCCGTCGTTTTACAACGTCGTGACTGGGAAAACCCTGGCGTTACCCAAC
TTAATCGCCTTGCAGCACATCCCCCTTTCGCCAGCTGGCGTAATAGCGAAGAGGCCCGCACCGATCGCCC
TTCCCAACAGTTGCGCAGCCTGAATGGCGAATGGCGCCTGATGCGGTATTTTCTCCTTACGCATCTGTGC
GGTATTTCACACCGCATATGGTGCACTCTCAGTACAATCTGCTCTGATGCCGCATAGTTAAGCCAGCCCC
GACACCCGCCAACACCCGCTGACGCGCCCTGACGGGCTTGTCTGCTCCCGGCATCCGCTTACAGACAAGC
TGTGACCGTCTCCGGGAGCTGCATGTGTCAGAGGTTTTCACCGTCATCACCGAAACGCGCGA
